Addgene plasmid #141661: TFORF0684
Purpose: Lentiviral vector for overexpressing transcription factor ORFs with unique 24-bp barcodes. Barcodes facilitate identification of transcription factors in pooled screens.
Depositing lab: Feng Zhang. Depositing organization: Broad Institute. Publication: A transcription factor atlas of directed differentiation. Joung J, Ma S, Tay T, Geiger-Schuller KR, Kirchgatterer PC, Verdine VK, Guo B, Arias-Garcia MA, Allen WE, Singh A, Kuksenko O, Abudayyeh OO, Gootenberg JS, Fu Z, Macrae RK, Buenrostro JD, Regev A, Zhang F. Cell. 2023 Jan 5;186(1):209-229.e26. doi: 10.1016/j.cell.2022.11.026. PubMed 36608654.
Backbone
  Vector backbone: pLX_TRC317
  Backbone manufacturer: Broad Institute Genetic Perturbation Platform
  Backbone size w/o insert (bp): 8264
  Vector type: Mammalian Expression, Lentiviral
  Selectable markers: Puromycin
Growth in bacteria
  Bacterial resistance: Ampicillin, 100 μg/mL
  Growth temperature: 37°C
  Growth strain: NEB Stable
  Copy number: High Copy
Gene/Insert
  Gene/Insert name: PRDM13
  Species: H. sapiens (human)
  Insert size (bp): 2225
  Entrez Gene: PRDM13 (a.k.a. CDIDHH, MU-MB-20.220, PCH17, PFM10)
  Promoter: EF1a
  Cloning method: Unknown
  Sequencing primers: 5′ GGGTGGAGACTGAAGTTAGGCCAG; 3′ CACATAGCGTAAAAGGAGCAACATAG
Terms and licenses: Academic/Nonprofit Terms; Industry Terms: Not Available to Industry
Depositor comments: NM_021620,ENST00000369215 . The transcription factor ORF portion of this plasmid was synthesized by Genewiz. Please test multiple small colonies in case of plasmid recombination. To make this collection available in a timely manner, a portion of this collection was not fully sequenced by Addgene. If an Addgene verified full plasmid sequence is not available, please contact us prior to placing an order to request the full sequence.
How to cite: TFORF0684 was a gift from Feng Zhang (Addgene plasmid # 141661 ; http://n2t.net/addgene:141661 ; RRID:Addgene_141661)
