[The description below was written by a language model from this plasmid's Addgene catalogue record and pLannotate feature annotations shown in this document.]
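Description:
TFORF0684 is a lentiviral mammalian expression plasmid built on the pLX_TRC317 backbone and carrying the human transcription factor PRDM13 as an overexpression ORF. It belongs to a barcoded transcription factor ORF collection in which each construct bears a unique 24-bp barcode, so that individual factors can be identified in pooled screens. In bacteria it is maintained through a high-copy ColE1/pUC-type origin with ampicillin selection via β-lactamase. An f1 origin and remnants of a lac/lacZα cloning region flanked by T7 and T3 promoters are also present in the backbone. The depositor notes that the plasmid can recombine, which is common for LTR-containing vectors.

The viral portion has a third-generation, self-inactivating layout. An RSV promoter drives a truncated HIV-1 5' LTR, followed by the Ψ packaging signal with a gag fragment, the RRE for Rev-dependent nuclear export, and a cPPT/CTS element. The unit ends in a ΔU3 3' LTR with a downstream SV40 polyadenylation signal. Within the proviral region there are two expression units. An SV40 early promoter and origin region drives the puromycin N-acetyltransferase gene for selecting transduced cells. The EF-1α promoter then drives the PRDM13 coding sequence, which is followed by a WPRE that enhances transcript stability and expression. The annotation does not explicitly mark the barcode. The short segment between the ORF and the WPRE, partly annotated as a U6 promoter fragment, may relate to it, but the record does not confirm this. No epitope tag or fluorescent reporter is annotated. The construct is intended for packaging into lentivirus to deliver stable PRDM13 overexpression, for example in directed differentiation screens.
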