Features (pLannotate 1.2.2; 31 found; start..end, strand, type, name):
     17..243     +  promoter       RSV promoter: Rous sarcoma virus enhancer/promoter
    244..424     +  LTR            5' LTR (truncated): truncated 5' long terminal repeat (LTR) from HIV-1
    471..596     +  misc_feature   HIV-1 Ψ: packaging signal of human immunodeficiency virus type 1
    580..943     +  CDS            HIV-1 gag (fragment): gag protein from human immunodeficiency virus 1; gag
   1089..1322    +  misc_feature   RRE: The Rev response element (RRE) of HIV-1 allows for Rev-dependent mRNA export from the nucleus to the cytoplasm.
   1699..1725    +  CDS            Rev (fragment): human immunodeficiency virus 1 (HIV-1) Rev protein; rev; enhances nuclear export of unspliced and incompletely spliced viral mRNAs
   1732..1755    +  promoter       SV40 promoter (fragment): SV40 early promoter
   1756..1827    +  promoter       SV40 promoter (fragment): SV40 enhancer and early promoter
   1851..1986    +  rep_origin     SV40 ori: SV40 origin of replication
   2032..2628    +  CDS            PuroR (fragment): puromycin N-acetyltransferase; pac from Streptomyces; confers resistance to puromycin
   2677..2794    +  misc_feature   cPPT/CTS: central polypurine tract and central termination sequence of HIV-1
   2859..2925    +  CDS            small t antigen (fragment): SV40 (simian virus 40) small t antigen
   2932..4110    +  promoter       EF-1α promoter: strong constitutive promoter for human elongation factor EF-1α
   4127..6247    +  CDS            PRDM13: PRD13_HUMAN - Also known as PFM10. Experimental evidence at transcript level: Swiss-Prot protein existence level 2. May be involved in transcriptional regulation. From Homo sapiens (Human).
   6263..6316    +  promoter       U6 promoter (fragment): RNA polymerase III promoter for human U6 snRNA
   6358..6946    +  misc_feature   WPRE: woodchuck hepatitis virus posttranscriptional regulatory element
   6997..7016    +  misc_feature   cPPT/CTS (fragment): central polypurine tract and central termination sequence of HIV-1
   7018..7251    +  LTR            3' LTR (ΔU3): self-inactivating 3' long terminal repeat (LTR) from HIV-1
   7329..7450    +  polyA_signal   SV40 poly(A) signal: SV40 polyadenylation signal
   7490..7625    +  rep_origin     SV40 ori: SV40 origin of replication
   7646..7664    -  promoter       T7 promoter: promoter for bacteriophage T7 RNA polymerase
   7672..7827    +  CDS            lacZα (fragment): LacZα fragment of β-galactosidase; lacZ fragment
   7832..8260    +  rep_origin     f1 ori (sequence partly withheld): f1 bacteriophage origin of replication; arrow indicates direction of (+) strand synthesis
   8313..8417    +  promoter       AmpR promoter: bla
   8418..9278    +  CDS            AmpR: β-lactamase; bla; confers resistance to ampicillin, carbenicillin, and related antibiotics
   9449..10037   +  rep_origin     ori: high-copy-number ColE1/pMB1/pBR322/pUC origin of replication
  10220..10312   +  CDS            lacI (fragment): lac repressor; lacI; The lac repressor binds to the lac operator to inhibit transcription in E. coli. This inhibition can be relieved by adding lactose or isopropyl-β-D-thiogalactopyranoside (IPTG).
  10325..10346   +  protein_bind   CAP binding site: CAP binding activates transcription in the presence of cAMP. E. coli catabolite activator protein
  10361..10391   +  promoter       lac promoter: promoter for the E. coli lac operon
  10399..10415   +  protein_bind   lac operator: The lac repressor binds to the lac operator to inhibit transcription in E. coli. This inhibition can be relieved by adding lactose or isopropyl-β-D-thiogalactopyranoside (IPTG). lac repressor encoded by lacI
  10460..10478   +  promoter       T3 promoter: promoter for bacteriophage T3 RNA polymerase
>Addgene plasmid #141661 | TFORF0684 | addgene full sequence | sequence record 408844 | Addgene NGS Result
GGAGCTGCAAGCTTAATGTAGTCTTATGCAATACTCTTGTAGTCTTGCAACATGGTAACGATGAGTTAGC
AACATGCCTTACAAGGAGAGAAAAAGCACCGTGCATGCCGATTGGTGGAAGTAAGGTGGTACGATCGTGC
CTTATTAGGAAGGCAACAGACGGGTCTGACATGGATTGGACGAACCACTGAATTGCCGCATTGCAGAGAT
ATTGTATTTAAGTGCCTAGCTCGATACATAAACGGGTCTCTCTGGTTAGACCAGATCTGAGCCTGGGAGC
TCTCTGGCTAACTAGGGAACCCACTGCTTAAGCCTCAATAAAGCTTGCCTTGAGTGCTTCAAGTAGTGTG
TGCCCGTCTGTTGTGTGACTCTGGTAACTAGAGATCCCTCAGACCCTTTTAGTCAGTGTGGAAAATCTCT
AGCAGTGGCGCCCGAACAGGGACTTGAAAGCGAAAGGGAAACCAGAGGAGCTCTCTCGACGCAGGACTCG
GCTTGCTGAAGCGCGCACGGCAAGAGGCGAGGGGCGGCGACTGGTGAGTACGCCAAAAATTTTGACTAGC
GGAGGCTAGAAGGAGAGAGATGGGTGCGAGAGCGTCAGTATTAAGCGGGGGAGAATTAGATCGCGATGGG
AAAAAATTCGGTTAAGGCCAGGGGGAAAGAAAAAATATAAATTAAAACATATAGTATGGGCAAGCAGGGA
GCTAGAACGATTCGCAGTTAATCCTGGCCTGTTAGAAACATCAGAAGGCTGTAGACAAATACTGGGACAG
CTACAACCATCCCTTCAGACAGGATCAGAAGAACTTAGATCATTATATAATACAGTAGCAACCCTCTATT
GTGTGCATCAAAGGATAGAGATAAAAGACACCAAGGAAGCTTTAGACAAGATAGAGGAAGAGCAAAACAA
AAGTAAGACCACCGCACAGCAAGCGGCCGCTGATCTTCAGACCTGGAGGAGGAGATATGAGGGACAATTG
GAGAAGTGAATTATATAAATATAAAGTAGTAAAAATTGAACCATTAGGAGTAGCACCCACCAAGGCAAAG
AGAAGAGTGGTGCAGAGAGAAAAAAGAGCAGTGGGAATAGGAGCTTTGTTCCTTGGGTTCTTGGGAGCAG
CAGGAAGCACTATGGGCGCAGCGTCAATGACGCTGACGGTACAGGCCAGACAATTATTGTCTGGTATAGT
GCAGCAGCAGAACAATTTGCTGAGGGCTATTGAGGCGCAACAGCATCTGTTGCAACTCACAGTCTGGGGC
ATCAAGCAGCTCCAGGCAAGAATCCTGGCTGTGGAAAGATACCTAAAGGATCAACAGCTCCTGGGGATTT
GGGGTTGCTCTGGAAAACTCATTTGCACCACTGCTGTGCCTTGGAATGCTAGTTGGAGTAATAAATCTCT
GGAACAGATTTGGAATCACACGACCTGGATGGAGTGGGACAGAGAAATTAACAATTACACAAGCTTAATA
CACTCCTTAATTGAAGAATCGCAAAACCAGCAAGAAAAGAATGAACAAGAATTATTGGAATTAGATAAAT
GGGCAAGTTTGTGGAATTGGTTTAACATAACAAATTGGCTGTGGTATATAAAATTATTCATAATGATAGT
AGGAGGCTTGGTAGGTTTAAGAATAGTTTTTGCTGTACTTTCTATAGTGAATAGAGTTAGGCAGGGATAT
TCACCATTATCGTTTCAGACCCACCTCCCAACCCCGAGGGGACCCATGCATTGCATCTCAATTAGTCAGC
AACCAGGTGTGGAAAGTCCCCAGGCTCCCCAGCAGGCAGAAGTATGCAAAGCATGCGTCTCAATTAGTCA
GCAACCATAGTCCCGCCCCTAACTCCGCCCATCCCGCCCCTAACTCCGCCCAGTTCCGCCCATTCTCCGC
CCCATGGCTGACTAATTTTTTTTATTTATGCAGAGGCCGAGGCCGCCTCGGCCTCTGAGCTATTCCAGAA
GTAGTGAGGAGGCTTTTTTGGAGGCCTAGGCTTTTGCAAAAAGCTTTCTAGAGGTACCACCGGAGCTTAC
CATGACCGAGTACAAGCCCACGGTGCGCCTCGCCACCCGCGACGACGTCCCCAGGGCCGTACGCACCCTC
GCCGCCGCGTTCGCCGACTACCCCGCCACGCGCCACACCGTCGATCCGGACCGCCACATCGAGCGGGTCA
CCGAGCTGCAAGAACTCTTCCTCACGCGCGTCGGGCTCGACATCGGCAAGGTGTGGGTCGCGGACGACGG
CGCCGCCGTGGCGGTCTGGACCACGCCGGAGAGCGTCGAAGCGGGGGCGGTGTTCGCCGAGATCGGCCCG
CGCATGGCCGAGTTGAGCGGTTCCCGGCTGGCCGCGCAGCAACAGATGGAAGGCCTCCTGGCGCCGCACC
GGCCCAAGGAGCCCGCGTGGTTCCTGGCCACCGTCGGCGTCTCGCCCGACCACCAGGGCAAGGGTCTGGG
CAGCGCCGTCGTGCTCCCCGGAGTGGAGGCGGCCGAGCGCGCCGGGGTGCCCGCCTTCCTGGAGACCTCC
GCGCCCCGCAACCTCCCCTTCTACGAGCGGCTCGGCTTCACCGTCACCGCCGACGTCGAGGTGCCCGAAG
GACCGCGCACCTGGTGCATGACCCGCAAGCCCGGTGCCAGTTAACGAATTCTAGATCTTGAGACAAATGG
CAGTATTCATCCACAATTTTAAAAGAAAAGGGGGGATTGGGGGGTACAGTGCAGGGGAAAGAATAGTAGA
CATAATAGCAACAGACATACAAACTAAAGAATTACAAAAACAAATTACAAAAATTCAAAATTTTCGGGTT
TATTACAGGGACAGCAGAGATCCACTTTGGCGCCGGCTCGAGGCCTGCAGGTGCAAAGATGGATAAAGTT
TTAAACAGAGAGGAATCTTTGCAGCTAATGGACCTTCTAGGTCTTGAAAGGAGTGGGAATTGGCTCCGGT
GCCCGTCAGTGGGCAGAGCGCACATCGCCCACAGTCCCCGAGAAGTTGGGGGGAGGGGTCGGCAATTGAA
CCGGTGCCTAGAGAAGGTGGCGCGGGGTAAACTGGGAAAGTGATGTCGTGTACTGGCTCCGCCTTTTTCC
CGAGGGTGGGGGAGAACCGTATATAAGTGCAGTAGTCGCCGTGAACGTTCTTTTTCGCAACGGGTTTGCC
GCCAGAACACAGGTAAGTGCCGTGTGTGGTTCCCGCGGGCCTGGCCTCTTTACGGGTTATGGCCCTTGCG
TGCCTTGAATTACTTCCACCTGGCTGCAGTACGTGATTCTTGATCCCGAGCTTCGGGTTGGAAGTGGGTG
GGAGAGTTCGAGGCCTTGCGCTTAAGGAGCCCCTTCGCCTCGTGCTTGAGTTGAGGCCTGGCCTGGGCGC
TGGGGCCGCCGCGTGCGAATCTGGTGGCACCTTCGCGCCTGTCTCGCTGCTTTCGATAAGTCTCTAGCCA
TTTAAAATTTTTGATGACCTGCTGCGACGCTTTTTTTCTGGCAAGATAGTCTTGTAAATGCGGGCCAAGA
TCTGCACACTGGTATTTCGGTTTTTGGGGCCGCGGGCGGCGACGGGGCCCGTGCGTCCCAGCGCACATGT
TCGGCGAGGCGGGGCCTGCGAGCGCGGCCACCGAGAATCGGACGGGGGTAGTCTCAAGCTGGCCGGCCTG
CTCTGGTGCCTGGCCTCGCGCCGCCGTGTATCGCCCCGCCCTGGGCGGCAAGGCTGGCCCGGTCGGCACC
AGTTGCGTGAGCGGAAAGATGGCCGCTTCCCGGCCCTGCTGCAGGGAGCTCAAAATGGAGGACGCGGCGC
TCGGGAGAGCGGGCGGGTGAGTCACCCACACAAAGGAAAAGGGCCTTTCCGTCCTCAGCCGTCGCTTCAT
GTGACTCCACGGAGTACCGGGCGCCGTCCAGGCACCTCGATTAGTTCTCGAGCTTTTGGAGTACGTCGTC
TTTAGGTTGGGGGGAGGGGTTTTATGCGATGGAGTTTCCCCACACTGAGTGGGTGGAGACTGAAGTTAGG
CCAGCTTGGCACTTGATGTAATTCTCCTTGGAATTTGCCCTTTTTGAGTTTGGATCTTGGTTCATTCTCA
AGCCTCAGACAGTGGTTCAAAGTTTTTTTCTTCCATTTCAGGTGTCGTGAGGCTAGCACCGCCACCATGC
ACGGAGCCGCCAGAGCGCCAGCCACCAGCGTGAGTGCCGACTGCTGCATCCCGGCCGGCTTGCGCCTCGG
ACCGGTGCCTGGTACCTTCAAGCTGGGCAAGTACCTGTCAGACCGCAGGGAGCCCGGGCCTAAGAAAAAG
GTGCGCATGGTGAGAGGGGAGCTGGTGGACGAGTCGGGGGGCTCCCCTCTGGAGTGGATAGGGTTAATCC
GGGCAGCCAGAAACTCCCAGGAACAGACTCTGGAAGCTATTGCAGACTTACCCGGAGGACAGATCTTCTA
CCGAGCATTGCGAGACGTCCAGCCAGGGGAGGAGCTGACAGTGTGGTATTCTAACTCCTTGGCTCAGTGG
TTCGACATCCCCACCACAGCGACTCCGACTCACGACGAGAAAGGGGAGGAGCGCTACATCTGCTGGTACT
GCTGGAGGACGTTTAGATACCCCAACAGCCTTAAGGCACACCTGCGTTTCCACTGCGTGTTCAGCGGCGG
TGGAGGCGGCGCCTTCCTGCACCACGAACACGCGGCTCGCCAAGGCGCCGTCCCAGCGGCTGATGGCCTC
GGTCTCTCCCCAAAACCCCCGGCGCCCGATTTCGCCGCGCCTTCCCAGGCAGGAACTTTGCGACCCCACC
CCCTGGGCCCGCCACCAGTTCAGGCCTGCGGTGCGCGGGAGGGCATCAAGCGCGAGGCCTCTTCCGCGCC
CTCGGCCACCTCGCCGACCCCAGGCAAGTGGGGGCAGCCCAAGAAGGGCAAGGAGCAGCTGGACCGTGCC
CTGGACATGAGCGGAGCCGCCCGAGGACAAGGGCACTTCCTCGGCATCGTGGGCGGCTCCTCGGCGGGGG
TCGGCAGCCTGGCTTTCTACCCCGGCGTGCGCTCAGCTTTCAAGCCCGCCGGCCTAGCGAGGGCGGCGGC
GGCCGCTCACGGCGACCCCTACCGGGAGGAGAGCAGCAGCAAGCAAGGAGCCGGCCTCGCTTTGGGCAGG
CTGCTGGGCGGGGGCCGGGCGTGCGGGCGCCCCGGGAGCGGGGAGAACTCGGCGGCGGGCGGCGCGGGTC
ACCACCATCACCACCACGCGCACCACCACCACCATCCCAAGTGCCTGCTCGCTGGGGACCCGCCGCCGCC
GCCGCCGCCTGGCCTGCCCTGCTCTGGGGCCCTGCGCGGCTTCCCTCTGCTCTCCGTCCCCCCGGAAGAG
GCGTCCGCCTTCAAGCACGTGGAGCGCGCCCCGCCCGCAGCCGCCGCGCTGCCAGGAGCGCGTTATGCGC
AGCTGCCCCCTGCGCCGGGGTTGCCCCTCGAGCGCTGCGCGCTGCCGCCCCTCGACCCGGGCGGTCTCAA
AGCCTATCCGGGTGGTGAGTGCAGCCACCTGCCCGCCGTCATGCCGGCCTTTACAGTCTACAACGGGGAG
CTGCTCTACGGCTCACCGGCCACCACCGCTTATTACCCGCTCAAATTGCACTTCGGCGGGCTGCTGAAGT
ATCCGGAGTCCATCTCCTACTTCAGCGGGCCTGCAGCGGCCGCCCTAAGCCCCGCCGAGCTGGGGTCGCT
GGCCAGCATCGACCGAGAGATCGCCATGCACAATCAGCAGCTGTCCGAGATGGCTGCCGGGAAGGGTCGC
GGACGCCTGGACTCGGGGACGTTGCCACCGGCCGTCGCGGCGGCGGGAGGCACCGGGGGCGGCGGCAGCG
GAGGCAGCGGCGCAGGTAAGCCCAAGACCGGCCACCTGTGCCTCTACTGTGGCAAGCTGTACTCGCGCAA
GTATGGGCTCAAGATCCACATGCGGACGCACACGGGCTACAAGCCACTCAAGTGCAAAGTCTGTCTGCGG
CCCTTCGGCGACCCCAGCAATCTCAACAAGCACATCCGGCTGCACGCCGAGGGCAATACGCCCTACCGCT
GCGAGTTCTGCGGCAAGGTACTTGTGCGCCGCCGGGACCTGGAGCGACATGTCAAGTCCCGCCACCCTGG
CCAGAGTCTGCTCGCCAAAGCGGGCGACGGCCCGGGTGCCGAGCCCGGCTATCCCCCGGAGCCTGGGGAT
CCCAAGAGCGACGACAGTGACGTGGACGTCTGCTTCACAGACGACCAGAGCGACCCCGAGGTTGGGGGCG
GCGGGGAGCGCGACTTGTAGTAATGAACTAGTCCGTAACTTGAAAGTATTTCGATTTCTTGGCTTTATAT
ATCTTGTGGAAAGGACGATCCGGCATTAGCTAATATTCCCACACGCGTTAAGTCGACAATCAACCTCTGG
ATTACAAAATTTGTGAAAGATTGACTGGTATTCTTAACTATGTTGCTCCTTTTACGCTATGTGGATACGC
TGCTTTAATGCCTTTGTATCATGCTATTGCTTCCCGTATGGCTTTCATTTTCTCCTCCTTGTATAAATCC
TGGTTGCTGTCTCTTTATGAGGAGTTGTGGCCCGTTGTCAGGCAACGTGGCGTGGTGTGCACTGTGTTTG
CTGACGCAACCCCCACTGGTTGGGGCATTGCCACCACCTGTCAGCTCCTTTCCGGGACTTTCGCTTTCCC
CCTCCCTATTGCCACGGCGGAACTCATCGCCGCCTGCCTTGCCCGCTGCTGGACAGGGGCTCGGCTGTTG
GGCACTGACAATTCCGTGGTGTTGTCGGGGAAATCATCGTCCTTTCCTTGGCTGCTCGCCTGTGTTGCCA
CCTGGATTCTGCGCGGGACGTCCTTCTGCTACGTCCCTTCGGCCCTCAATCCAGCGGACCTTCCTTCCCG
CGGCCTGCTGCCGGCTCTGCGGCCTCTTCCGCGTCTTCGCCTTCGCCCTCAGACGAGTCGGATCTCCCTT
TGGGCCGCCTCCCCGCGTCGACTTTAAGACCAATGACTTACAAGGCAGCTGTAGATCTTAGCCACTTTTT
AAAAGAAAAGGGGGGACTGGAAGGGCTAATTCACTCCCAACGAAGACAAGATCTGCTTTTTGCTTGTACT
GGGTCTCTCTGGTTAGACCAGATCTGAGCCTGGGAGCTCTCTGGCTAACTAGGGAACCCACTGCTTAAGC
CTCAATAAAGCTTGCCTTGAGTGCTTCAAGTAGTGTGTGCCCGTCTGTTGTGTGACTCTGGTAACTAGAG
ATCCCTCAGACCCTTTTAGTCAGTGTGGAAAATCTCTAGCAGTACGTATAGTAGTTCATGTCATCTTATT
ATTCAGTATTTATAACTTGCAAAGAAATGAATATCAGAGAGTGAGAGGAACTTGTTTATTGCAGCTTATA
ATGGTTACAAATAAAGCAATAGCATCACAAATTTCACAAATAAAGCATTTTTTTCACTGCATTCTAGTTG
TGGTTTGTCCAAACTCATCAATGTATCTTATCATGTCTGGCTCTAGCTATCCCGCCCCTAACTCCGCCCA
TCCCGCCCCTAACTCCGCCCAGTTCCGCCCATTCTCCGCCCCATGGCTGACTAATTTTTTTTATTTATGC
AGAGGCCGAGGCCGCCTCGGCCTCTGAGCTATTCCAGAAGTAGTGAGGAGGCTTTTTTGGAGGCCTAGGG
ACGTACCCAATTCGCCCTATAGTGAGTCGTATTACGCGCGCTCACTGGCCGTCGTTTTACAACGTCGTGA
CTGGGAAAACCCTGGCGTTACCCAACTTAATCGCCTTGCAGCACATCCCCCTTTCGCCAGCTGGCGTAAT
AGCGAAGAGGCCCGCACCGATCGCCCTTCCCAACAGTTGCGCAGCCTGAATGGCGAATGGG
[124 nt withheld, positions 7832-7955]
C
[91 nt withheld, positions 7957-8047]
A
[49 nt withheld, positions 8049-8097]
CCTTTGACGTTGGAGTCCACGTTCTTT
[37 nt withheld, positions 8125-8161]
ACCCTATCTCGGTCTATTCTTTTGATTTATAAGGGATTTTGCCGATTTCGGCCTATTGGTTAAAAAATGA
GCTGATTTAACAAAAATTTAACGCGAATTTTAACAAAATATTAACGCTTACAATTTAGGTGGCACTTTTC
GGGGAAATGTGCGCGGAACCCCTATTTGTTTATTTTTCTAAATACATTCAAATATGTATCCGCTCATGAG
ACAATAACCCTGATAAATGCTTCAATAATATTGAAAAAGGAAGAGTATGAGTATTCAACATTTCCGTGTC
GCCCTTATTCCCTTTTTTGCGGCATTTTGCCTTCCTGTTTTTGCTCACCCAGAAACGCTGGTGAAAGTAA
AAGATGCTGAAGATCAGTTGGGTGCACGAGTGGGTTACATCGAACTGGATCTCAACAGCGGTAAGATCCT
TGAGAGTTTTCGCCCCGAAGAACGTTTTCCAATGATGAGCACTTTTAAAGTTCTGCTATGTGGCGCGGTA
TTATCCCGTATTGACGCCGGGCAAGAGCAACTCGGTCGCCGCATACACTATTCTCAGAATGACTTGGTTG
AGTACTCACCAGTCACAGAAAAGCATCTTACGGATGGCATGACAGTAAGAGAATTATGCAGTGCTGCCAT
AACCATGAGTGATAACACTGCGGCCAACTTACTTCTGACAACGATCGGAGGACCGAAGGAGCTAACCGCT
TTTTTGCACAACATGGGGGATCATGTAACTCGCCTTGATCGTTGGGAACCGGAGCTGAATGAAGCCATAC
CAAACGACGAGCGTGACACCACGATGCCTGTAGCAATGGCAACAACGTTGCGCAAACTATTAACTGGCGA
ACTACTTACTCTAGCTTCCCGGCAACAATTAATAGACTGGATGGAGGCGGATAAAGTTGCAGGACCACTT
CTGCGCTCGGCCCTTCCGGCTGGCTGGTTTATTGCTGATAAATCTGGAGCCGGTGAGCGTGGGTCTCGCG
GTATCATTGCAGCACTGGGGCCAGATGGTAAGCCCTCCCGTATCGTAGTTATCTACACGACGGGGAGTCA
GGCAACTATGGATGAACGAAATAGACAGATCGCTGAGATAGGTGCCTCACTGATTAAGCATTGGTAACTG
TCAGACCAAGTTTACTCATATATACTTTAGATTGATTTAAAACTTCATTTTTAATTTAAAAGGATCTAGG
TGAAGATCCTTTTTGATAATCTCATGACCAAAATCCCTTAACGTGAGTTTTCGTTCCACTGAGCGTCAGA
CCCCGTAGAAAAGATCAAAGGATCTTCTTGAGATCCTTTTTTTCTGCGCGTAATCTGCTGCTTGCAAACA
AAAAAACCACCGCTACCAGCGGTGGTTTGTTTGCCGGATCAAGAGCTACCAACTCTTTTTCCGAAGGTAA
CTGGCTTCAGCAGAGCGCAGATACCAAATACTGTTCTTCTAGTGTAGCCGTAGTTAGGCCACCACTTCAA
GAACTCTGTAGCACCGCCTACATACCTCGCTCTGCTAATCCTGTTACCAGTGGCTGCTGCCAGTGGCGAT
AAGTCGTGTCTTACCGGGTTGGACTCAAGACGATAGTTACCGGATAAGGCGCAGCGGTCGGGCTGAACGG
GGGGTTCGTGCACACAGCCCAGCTTGGAGCGAACGACCTACACCGAACTGAGATACCTACAGCGTGAGCT
ATGAGAAAGCGCCACGCTTCCCGAAGGGAGAAAGGCGGACAGGTATCCGGTAAGCGGCAGGGTCGGAACA
GGAGAGCGCACGAGGGAGCTTCCAGGGGGAAACGCCTGGTATCTTTATAGTCCTGTCGGGTTTCGCCACC
TCTGACTTGAGCGTCGATTTTTGTGATGCTCGTCAGGGGGGCGGAGCCTATGGAAAAACGCCAGCAACGC
GGCCTTTTTACGGTTCCTGGCCTTTTGCTGGCCTTTTGCTCACATGTTCTTTCCTGCGTTATCCCCTGAT
TCTGTGGATAACCGTATTACCGCCTTTGAGTGAGCTGATACCGCTCGCCGCAGCCGAACGACCGAGCGCA
GCGAGTCAGTGAGCGAGGAAGCGGAAGAGCGCCCAATACGCAAACCGCCTCTCCCCGCGCGTTGGCCGAT
TCATTAATGCAGCTGGCACGACAGGTTTCCCGACTGGAAAGCGGGCAGTGAGCGCAACGCAATTAATGTG
AGTTAGCTCACTCATTAGGCACCCCAGGCTTTACACTTTATGCTTCCGGCTCGTATGTTGTGTGGAATTG
TGAGCGGATAACAATTTCACACAGGAAACAGCTATGACCATGATTACGCCAAGCGCGCAATTAACCCTCA
CTAAAGGGAACAAAAGCT
