>Addgene plasmid #141661 | TFORF0684 | depositor partial sequence | sequence record 277120 | Insert
ACCGCCACCATGCACGGAGCCGCCAGAGCGCCAGCCACCAGCGTGAGTGCCGACTGCTGCATCCCGGCCG
GCTTGCGCCTCGGACCGGTGCCTGGTACCTTCAAGCTGGGCAAGTACCTGTCAGACCGCAGGGAGCCCGG
GCCTAAGAAAAAGGTGCGCATGGTGAGAGGGGAGCTGGTGGACGAGTCGGGGGGCTCCCCTCTGGAGTGG
ATAGGGTTAATCCGGGCAGCCAGAAACTCCCAGGAACAGACTCTGGAAGCTATTGCAGACTTACCCGGAG
GACAGATCTTCTACCGAGCATTGCGAGACGTCCAGCCAGGGGAGGAGCTGACAGTGTGGTATTCTAACTC
CTTGGCTCAGTGGTTCGACATCCCCACCACAGCGACTCCGACTCACGACGAGAAAGGGGAGGAGCGCTAC
ATCTGCTGGTACTGCTGGAGGACGTTTAGATACCCCAACAGCCTTAAGGCACACCTGCGTTTCCACTGCG
TGTTCAGCGGCGGTGGAGGCGGCGCCTTCCTGCACCACGAACACGCGGCTCGCCAAGGCGCCGTCCCAGC
GGCTGATGGCCTCGGTCTCTCCCCAAAACCCCCGGCGCCCGATTTCGCCGCGCCTTCCCAGGCAGGAACT
TTGCGACCCCACCCCCTGGGCCCGCCACCAGTTCAGGCCTGCGGTGCGCGGGAGGGCATCAAGCGCGAGG
CCTCTTCCGCGCCCTCGGCCACCTCGCCGACCCCAGGCAAGTGGGGGCAGCCCAAGAAGGGCAAGGAGCA
GCTGGACCGTGCCCTGGACATGAGCGGAGCCGCCCGAGGACAAGGGCACTTCCTCGGCATCGTGGGCGGC
TCCTCGGCGGGGGTCGGCAGCCTGGCTTTCTACCCCGGCGTGCGCTCAGCTTTCAAGCCCGCCGGCCTAG
CGAGGGCGGCGGCGGCCGCTCACGGCGACCCCTACCGGGAGGAGAGCAGCAGCAAGCAAGGAGCCGGCCT
CGCTTTGGGCAGGCTGCTGGGCGGGGGCCGGGCGTGCGGGCGCCCCGGGAGCGGGGAGAACTCGGCGGCG
GGCGGCGCGGGTCACCACCATCACCACCACGCGCACCACCACCACCATCCCAAGTGCCTGCTCGCTGGGG
ACCCGCCGCCGCCGCCGCCGCCTGGCCTGCCCTGCTCTGGGGCCCTGCGCGGCTTCCCTCTGCTCTCCGT
CCCCCCGGAAGAGGCGTCCGCCTTCAAGCACGTGGAGCGCGCCCCGCCCGCAGCCGCCGCGCTGCCAGGA
GCGCGTTATGCGCAGCTGCCCCCTGCGCCGGGGTTGCCCCTCGAGCGCTGCGCGCTGCCGCCCCTCGACC
CGGGCGGTCTCAAAGCCTATCCGGGTGGTGAGTGCAGCCACCTGCCCGCCGTCATGCCGGCCTTTACAGT
CTACAACGGGGAGCTGCTCTACGGCTCACCGGCCACCACCGCTTATTACCCGCTCAAATTGCACTTCGGC
GGGCTGCTGAAGTATCCGGAGTCCATCTCCTACTTCAGCGGGCCTGCAGCGGCCGCCCTAAGCCCCGCCG
AGCTGGGGTCGCTGGCCAGCATCGACCGAGAGATCGCCATGCACAATCAGCAGCTGTCCGAGATGGCTGC
CGGGAAGGGTCGCGGACGCCTGGACTCGGGGACGTTGCCACCGGCCGTCGCGGCGGCGGGAGGCACCGGG
GGCGGCGGCAGCGGAGGCAGCGGCGCAGGTAAGCCCAAGACCGGCCACCTGTGCCTCTACTGTGGCAAGC
TGTACTCGCGCAAGTATGGGCTCAAGATCCACATGCGGACGCACACGGGCTACAAGCCACTCAAGTGCAA
AGTCTGTCTGCGGCCCTTCGGCGACCCCAGCAATCTCAACAAGCACATCCGGCTGCACGCCGAGGGCAAT
ACGCCCTACCGCTGCGAGTTCTGCGGCAAGGTACTTGTGCGCCGCCGGGACCTGGAGCGACATGTCAAGT
CCCGCCACCCTGGCCAGAGTCTGCTCGCCAAAGCGGGCGACGGCCCGGGTGCCGAGCCCGGCTATCCCCC
GGAGCCTGGGGATCCCAAGAGCGACGACAGTGACGTGGACGTCTGCTTCACAGACGACCAGAGCGACCCC
GAGGTTGGGGGCGGCGGGGAGCGCGACTTGTAGTAATGAACTAGTCCGTAACTTGAAAGTATTTCGATTT
CTTGGCTTTATATATCTTGTGGAAAGGACGATCCGGCATTAGCTAATATTCCCAC
