>Addgene plasmid #141661 | TFORF0684 | depositor partial sequence | sequence record 277121 | Barcode
TCCGGCATTAGCTAATATTCCCAC
